>Addgene plasmid #156716 | pD649-HAsp-FCER2-Fc(DAPA)-AviTag-6xHis | depositor full sequence | sequence record 302541 | Full Sequence
TTTCAATATTATTGAAGCATTTATCAGGGTTATTGTCTCATGAGCGGATACATATTTGAATGTATTTAGA
AAAATAAACAAATAGGGGTCAGTGTTACAACCAATTAACCAATTCTGAACATTATCGCGAGCCCATTTAT
ACCTGAATATGGCTCATAACACCCCTTGCTCATGACCAAAATCCCTTAACGTGAGTTACGCGCGCGTCGT
TCCACTGAGCGTCAGACCCCGTAGAAAAGATCAAAGGATCTTCTTGAGATCCTTTTTTTCTGCGCGTAAT
CTGCTGCTTGCAAACAAAAAAACCACCGCTACCAGCGGTGGTTTGTTTGCCGGATCAAGAGCTACCAACT
CTTTTTCCGAAGGTAACTGGCTTCAGCAGAGCGCAGATACCAAATACTGTTCTTCTAGTGTAGCCGTAGT
TAGCCCACCACTTCAAGAACTCTGTAGCACCGCCTACATACCTCGCTCTGCTAATCCTGTTACCAGTGGC
TGCTGCCAGTGGCGATAAGTCGTGTCTTACCGGGTTGGACTCAAGACGATAGTTACCGGATAAGGCGCAG
CGGTCGGGCTGAACGGGGGGTTCGTGCACACAGCCCAGCTTGGAGCGAACGACCTACACCGAACTGAGAT
ACCTACAGCGTGAGCTATGAGAAAGCGCCACGCTTCCCGAAGGGAGAAAGGCGGACAGGTATCCGGTAAG
CGGCAGGGTCGGAACAGGAGAGCGCACGAGGGAGCTTCCAGGGGGAAACGCCTGGTATCTTTATAGTCCT
GTCGGGTTTCGCCACCTCTGACTTGAGCGTCGATTTTTGTGATGCTCGTCAGGGGGGCGGAGCCTATGGA
AAAACGCCAGCAACGCGGCCTTTTTACGGTTCCTGGCCTTTTGCTGGCCTTTTGCTCACATGTTCTTTCC
TGCGTTATCCCCTGATTCTGTGGATAACCGTATTACCGCCTTTGAGTGAGCTGATACCGCTCGCCGCAGC
CGAACGACCGAGCGCAGCGAGTCAGTGAGCGAGGAAGCGGAAGGCGAGAGTAGGGAACTGCCAGGCATCA
AACTAAGCAGAAGGCCCCTGACGGATGGCCTTTTTGCGTTTCTACAAACTCTTTCTGTGTTGTAAAACGA
CGGCCAGTCTTAAGCTCGGGCCCCCTGGGCGGTTCTGATAACGAGTAATCGTTAATCCGCAAATAACGTA
AAAACCCGCTTCGGCGGGTTTTTTTATGGGGGGAGTTTAGGGAAAGAGCATTTGTCAGAATATTTAAGGG
CGCCTGTCACTTTGCTTGATATATGAGAATTATTTAACCTTATAAATGAGAAAAAAGCAACGCACTTTAA
ATAAGATACGTTGCTTTTTCGATTGATGAACACCTATAATTAAACTATTCATCTATTATTTATGATTTTT
TGTATATACAATATTTCTAGTTTGTTAAAGAGAATTAAGAAAATAAATCTCGAAAATAATAAAGGGAAAA
TCAGTTTTTGATATCAAAATTATACATGTCAACGATAATACAAAATATAATACAAACTATAAGATGTTAT
CAGTATTTATTATCATTTAGAATAAATTTTGTGTCGCCCTTAATTGTGAGCGGATAACAATTACGAGCTT
CATGCACAGTGGCGTTGACTCAATATTGGCCATTAGCCATATTATTCATTGGTTATATAGCATAAATCAA
TATTGGCTATTGGCCATTGCATACGTTGTATCTATATCATAATATGTACATTTATATTGGCTCATGTCCA
ATATGACCGCCATGTTGGCATTGATTATTGACTAGTTATTAATAGTAATCAATTACGGGGTCATTAGTTC
ATAGCCCATATATGGAGTTCCGCGTTACATAACTTACGGTAAATGGCCCGCCTGGCTGACCGCCCAACGA
CCCCCGCCCATTGACGTCAATAATGACGTATGTTCCCATAGTAACGCCAATAGGGACTTTCCATTGACGT
CAATGGGTGGAGTATTTACGGTAAACTGCCCACTTGGCAGTACATCAAGTGTATCATATGCCAAGTACGC
CCCCTATTGACGTCAATGACGGTAAATGGCCCGCCTGGCATTATGCCCAGTACATGACCTTATGGGACTT
TCCTACTTGGCAGTACATCTACGTATTAGTCATCGCTATTACCATGGTGATGCGGTTTTGGCAGTACATC
AATGGGCGTGGATAGCGGTTTGACTCACGGGGATTTCCAAGTCTCCACCCCATTGACGTCAATGGGAGTT
TGTTTTGGCACCAAAATCAACGGGACTTTCCAAAATGTCGTAACAACTCCGCCCCATTGACGCAAATGGG
CGGTAGGCGTGTACGGTGGGAGGTCTATATAAGCAGAGCTCGTTTAGTGAACCGTCAGATCGCCTGGAGA
CGCCATCCACGCTGTTTTGACCTCCATAGAAGACACCGGGACCGATCCAGCCTCCGCGGCCGGGAACGGT
GCATTGGAACGCGGATTCCCCGTGCCAAGAGTGACGTAAGTACCGCCTATAGAGTCTATAGGCCCACCCC
CTTGGCTTCGTTAGAACGCGGCTACAATTAATACATAACCTTATGTATCATACACATACGATTTAGGTGA
CACTATAGAATAACATCCACTTTGCCTTTCTCTCCACAGGTGTCCACTCCCAGGTCCAACTGCACCTCGG
TTCTATCGAAAACGCGCCTGCTAGCGCCACCATGAAGACCATCATTGCCCTGAGCTACATCTTCTGCCTG
GTGTTCGCTGCGGCCGCCGATACAACACAGTCTCTGAAGCAGCTGGAAGAAAGAGCCGCTCGGAACGTTT
CCCAGGTGTCCAAGAATCTGGAAAGCCACCACGGCGACCAGATGGCCCAGAAGTCTCAGAGCACACAGAT
CAGCCAAGAACTCGAGGAACTGCGGGCCGAGCAGCAGAGACTGAAAAGCCAGGATCTGGAACTGAGCTGG
AACCTGAACGGACTGCAGGCCGATCTGAGCAGCTTCAAGAGCCAAGAGCTGAACGAGAGAAACGAGGCCA
GCGACCTGCTGGAACGGCTGAGAGAAGAAGTGACCAAGCTGCGGATGGAACTGCAGGTTTCCAGCGGCTT
CGTGTGCAACACCTGTCCTGAGAAGTGGATCAACTTCCAGCGGAAGTGCTACTACTTCGGCAAGGGCACA
AAGCAGTGGGTGCACGCCAGATACGCCTGCGACGATATGGAAGGCCAGCTGGTGTCTATTCACAGCCCCG
AGGAACAGGACTTCCTGACAAAGCACGCCAGCCACACAGGCAGCTGGATCGGACTGAGAAACCTGGACCT
GAAGGGCGAGTTTATCTGGGTGGACGGCAGCCACGTGGACTACTCTAATTGGGCTCCTGGCGAGCCCACA
AGCAGAAGCCAAGGCGAGGATTGCGTGATGATGAGAGGCAGCGGCAGATGGAACGACGCCTTCTGTGATA
GAAAGCTCGGCGCCTGGGTCTGCGATAGACTGGCTACATGTACACCTCCAGCCTCTGAGGGCTCTGCCGA
GTCTATGGGACCTGACAGCAGACCCGATCCTGACGGTAGACTGCCTACACCTTCTGCACCCCTGCACTCT
GGCGCGCCGGGCGGCGACAAGACCCACACCTGCCCCCCCTGCCCAGCTCCAGAACTGCTGGGAGGGCCTT
CCGTGTTCCTGTTCCCCCCCAAGCCCAAGGACACCCTGATGATCAGCAGGACCCCCGAGGTGACCTGCGT
GGTGGTGGCCGTGTCCCACGAGGACCCAGAGGTGAAGTTCAACTGGTACGTGGACGGCGTGGAGGTGCAC
AACGCCAAGACCAAGCCCAGAGAGGAGCAGTACAACAGCACCTACAGGGTGGTGTCCGTGCTGACCGTGC
TGCACCAGGACTGGCTGAACGGCAAAGAATACAAGTGCAAAGTCTCCAACAAGGCCCTGGCTGCCCCAAT
CGAAAAGACAATCAGCAAGGCCAAGGGCCAGCCACGGGAGCCCCAGGTGTACACCCTGCCCCCCAGCCGG
GAGGAGATGACCAAGAACCAGGTGTCCCTGACCTGTCTGGTGAAGGGCTTCTACCCCAGCGATATCGCCG
TGGAGTGGGAGAGCAACGGCCAGCCCGAGAACAACTACAAGACCACCCCCCCAGTGCTGGACAGCGACGG
CAGCTTCTTCCTGTACAGCAAGCTGACCGTGGACAAGTCCAGGTGGCAGCAGGGCAACGTGTTCAGCTGC
AGCGTGATGCACGAGGCCCTGCACAACCACTACACCCAGAAGTCCCTGAGCCTGAGCCCCGGCGGCAGCG
GTCTTAATGATATTTTCGAGGCTCAGAAGATTGAGTGGCATGAACACCACCACCATCACCACTAAGGCCG
GCCTGTAGTCACTGGCACAACGCGTTACCCGGTAAGCCAATCGGGTATACACGGTCGTCATACTGCAGAC
AGGGTTCTTCTACTTTGCAAGATAGTCTTGAGTAGTAAAATAAATAGATAGAGAAAATCAGCCTCGACTG
TGCCTTCTAGTTGCCAGCCATCTGTTGTTTGCCCCTCCCCCGTGCCTTCCTTGACCCTGGAAGGTGCCAC
TCCCACTGTCCTTTCCTAATAAAATGAGGAAATTGCATCACAACACTCAACCCTATCTCGGTCTATTCTT
TTGATTTATAAGGGATTTTGCCGATTTCGGCCTATTGGTTAAAAAATGAGCTGATTTAACAAAAATTTAA
CGCGAATTAATTCTGTGGAATGTGTGTCAGTTAGGGTGTGGAAAGTCCCCAGGCTCCCCAGCAGGCAGAA
GTATGCAAAGCATGCATCTCAATTAGTCAGCAACCAGGTGTGGAAAGTCCCCAGGCTCCCCAGCAGGCAG
AAGTATGCAAAGCATGCATCTCAATTAGTCAGCAACCATAGTCCCGCCCCTAACTCCGCCCATCCCGCCC
CTAACTCCGCCCAGTTCCGCCCATTCTCCGCCCCATGGCTGACTAATTTTTTTTATTTATGCAGAGGCCG
AGGCCGCCTCTGCCTCTGAGCTATTCCAGAAGTAGTGAGGAGGCTTTTTTGGAGGCCTAGGCTTTTGCAA
AAAGCTCCCGGGAGCTTGTATATCCATTTTCGGATCTGATCAGCACGTGTTGACAATTAATCATCGGCAT
AGTATATCGGCATAGTATAATACGACAAGGTGAGGAACTAAACCATGACCGAGTACAAGCCCACGGTGCG
CCTCGCCACCCGCGACGACGTCCCCAGGGCCGTACGCACCCTCGCCGCCGCGTTCGCCGACTACCCCGCC
ACGCGCCACACCGTCGATCCGGACCGCCACATCGAGCGGGTCACCGAGCTGCAAGAACTCTTCCTCACGC
GCGTCGGGCTCGACATCGGCAAGGTGTGGGTCGCGGACGACGGCGCCGCGGTGGCGGTCTGGACCACGCC
GGAGAGCGTCGAAGCGGGGGCGGTGTTCGCCGAGATCGGCCCGCGCATGGCCGAGTTGAGCGGTTCCCGG
CTGGCCGCGCAGCAACAGATGGAAGGCCTCCTGGCGCCGCACCGGCCCAAGGAGCCCGCGTGGTTCCTGG
CCACCGTCGGCGTCTCGCCCGACCACCAGGGCAAGGGTCTGGGCAGCGCCGTCGTGCTCCCCGGAGTGGA
GGCGGCCGAGCGCGCCGGGGTGCCCGCCTTCCTGGAGACATCCGCGCCCCGCAACCTCCCCTTCTACGAG
CGGCTCGGCTTCACCGTCACCGCCGACGTCGAGGTGCCCGAAGGACCGCGCACCTGGTGCATGACCCGCA
AGCCCGGTGCCTGACACGTGCTACGAGATTTCGATTCCACCGCCGCCTTCTATGAAAGGTTGGGCTTCGG
AATCGTTTTCCGGGACGCCGGCTGGATGATCCTCCAGCGCGGGGATCTCATGCTGGAGTTCTTCGCCCAC
CCCAACTTGTTTATTGCAGCTTATAATGGTTACAAATAAAGCAATAGCATCACAAATTTCACAAATAAAG
CATTTTTTTCACTGCATTCTAGTTGTGGTTTGTCCAAACTCATCAATGTATCTTATCATGTCTGTATACC
GTCGACCTCTAGCTAGAGCTTGGCGTAATCATGGTCATTACCAATGCTTAATCAGTGAGGCACCTATCTC
AGCGATCTGTCTATTTCGTTCATCCATAGTTGCCTGACTCCCCGTCGTGTAGATAACTACGATACGGGAG
GGCTTACCATCTGGCCCCAGCGCTGCGATGATACCGCGAGAACCACGCTCACCGGCTCCGGATTTATCAG
CAATAAACCAGCCAGCCGGAAGGGCCGAGCGCAGAAGTGGTCCTGCAACTTTATCCGCCTCCATCCAGTC
TATTAATTGTTGCCGGGAAGCTAGAGTAAGTAGTTCGCCAGTTAATAGTTTGCGCAACGTTGTTGCCATC
GCTACAGGCATCGTGGTGTCACGCTCGTCGTTTGGTATGGCTTCATTCAGCTCCGGTTCCCAACGATCAA
GGCGAGTTACATGATCCCCCATGTTGTGCAAAAAAGCGGTTAGCTCCTTCGGTCCTCCGATCGTTGTCAG
AAGTAAGTTGGCCGCAGTGTTATCACTCATGGTTATGGCAGCACTGCATAATTCTCTTACTGTCATGCCA
TCCGTAAGATGCTTTTCTGTGACTGGTGAGTACTCAACCAAGTCATTCTGAGAATAGTGTATGCGGCGAC
CGAGTTGCTCTTGCCCGGCGTCAATACGGGATAATACCGCGCCACATAGCAGAACTTTAAAAGTGCTCAT
CATTGGAAAACGTTCTTCGGGGCGAAAACTCTCAAGGATCTTACCGCTGTTGAGATCCAGTTCGATGTAA
CCCACTCGTGCACCCAACTGATCTTCAGCATCTTTTACTTTCACCAGCGTTTCTGGGTGAGCAAAAACAG
GAAGGCAAAATGCCGCAAAAAAGGGAATAAGGGCGACACGGAAATGTTGAATACTCATATTCTTCCTT
Features (pLannotate 1.2.2; 21 found; start..end, strand, type, name):
    119..143     -  CDS            KanR (fragment): aminoglycoside phosphotransferase; aph(3')-Ia; confers resistance to kanamycin
    254..842     +  rep_origin     ori: high-copy-number ColE1/pMB1/pBR322/pUC origin of replication
   1067..1084    +  terminator     rrnB T2 terminator (fragment): transcription terminator T2 from the E. coli rrnB gene
   1109..1128    -  CDS            lacZα (fragment): LacZα fragment of β-galactosidase; lacZ fragment
   1584..1600    +  protein_bind   lac operator: The lac repressor binds to the lac operator to inhibit transcription in E. coli. This inhibition can be relieved by adding lactose or isopropyl-β-D-thiogalactopyranoside (IPTG). lac repressor encoded by lacI
   1843..2146    +  enhancer       CMV enhancer: human cytomegalovirus immediate early enhancer
   2147..2350    +  promoter       CMV promoter: human cytomegalovirus (CMV) immediate early promoter
   2486..2529    +  intron         CMV intron (fragment): modified intron A from human cytomegalovirus
   2581..2599    +  promoter       SP6 promoter: promoter for bacteriophage SP6 RNA polymerase
   2603..2640    +  CDS            IgH signal sequence (fragment): signal sequence from the mouse immunoglobulin heavy chain variable region
   2749..3570    +  CDS            FCER2 (fragment): FCER2_HUMAN - Also known as CD23A, CLEC4J, FCE2, IGEBF. Experimental evidence at protein level: Swiss-Prot protein existence level 1. Low-affinity receptor for immunoglobulin E (IgE) and CR2/CD21. Has essential roles in the regulation of IgE production and in the differentiation of B-cells (it is a B-cell-specific antigen). From Homo sapiens (Human).
   3586..4263    +  CDS            IGHG1 (fragment): IGHG1_HUMAN - Experimental evidence at protein level: Swiss-Prot protein existence level 1. Constant region of immunoglobulin heavy chains. Immunoglobulins, also known as antibodies, are membrane-bound or secreted glycoproteins produced by B lymphocytes. In the recognition phase of humoral immunity, the membrane-bound immunoglobulins serve as receptors which, upon binding of a specific antigen, trigger the clonal expansion and differentiation of B lymphocytes into immunoglobulins- secreting plasma cells. Secreted immunoglobulins mediate the effector phase of humoral immunity, which results in
   4478..4589    +  polyA_signal   bGH poly(A) signal: bovine growth hormone polyadenylation signal
   4590..4698    +  rep_origin     f1 ori (fragment): f1 bacteriophage origin of replication; arrow indicates direction of (+) strand synthesis
   4712..5041    +  promoter       SV40 promoter: SV40 enhancer and early promoter
   5089..5136    +  promoter       EM7 promoter: synthetic bacterial promoter&nbsp
   5155..5754    +  CDS            PuroR (fragment): puromycin N-acetyltransferase; pac from Streptomyces; confers resistance to puromycin
   5764..5889    +  CDS            ble (fragment): BLE_KLEPN - Experimental evidence at protein level: Swiss-Prot protein existence level 1. Binding protein with a strong affinity to the bleomycin family of antibiotics. Binds to CL990; an antimitotic-antibiotic compound. From Klebsiella pneumoniae.
   5884..6005    +  polyA_signal   SV40 poly(A) signal: SV40 polyadenylation signal
   6058..6918    -  CDS            AmpR: β-lactamase; bla; confers resistance to ampicillin, carbenicillin, and related antibiotics
   6921..89      -  promoter       AmpR promoter (fragment) (across the origin): bla
