[The description below was written by a language model from this plasmid's Addgene catalogue record and pLannotate feature annotations shown in this document.]
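Description:
pD649-HAsp-FCER2-Fc(DAPA)-AviTag-6xHis is a mammalian expression plasmid built on the pD649 backbone for producing a secreted, Fc-fused form of the extracellular domain of human FCER2 (CD23, the low-affinity IgE receptor). It is maintained in E. coli as a high-copy plasmid through a ColE1/pUC-type origin and selected with ampicillin via the β-lactamase gene. The annotation also shows an SV40 early promoter/EM7 promoter unit driving a puromycin N-acetyltransferase coding sequence followed by an SV40 poly(A) signal, which would allow puromycin selection in mammalian cells. Short fragments of KanR, lacZα, ble and f1 ori appear to be backbone remnants rather than functional parts.

The expression cassette uses the CMV enhancer and immediate-early promoter, followed by a fragment of CMV intron A and an SP6 promoter, which can serve for in vitro transcription and as a sequencing primer site. The open reading frame begins with a secretion signal: the plasmid name indicates an HA signal peptide, whereas the automated annotation matches this region only partially to a mouse IgH signal sequence. The 822 bp FCER2 segment sits between retained NotI and AscI cloning sites and is fused in frame to a human IgG1 Fc region carrying the D265A and P329A (DAPA) substitutions, which are commonly used to reduce Fc effector binding. According to the record, an AviTag for site-specific biotinylation and a 6xHis tag for affinity purification follow at the C terminus, although neither is annotated in the feature table. A bGH polyadenylation signal terminates the transcript.

The plasmid belongs to a collection made for a human cell-surface protein interactome screen. The depositor notes that some plasmids in the collection may carry an IS4-like transposase insertion upstream of the CMV promoter; none is annotated here.
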