Addgene plasmid #156716: pD649-HAsp-FCER2-Fc(DAPA)-AviTag-6xHis
Purpose: Mammalian expression of cell-surface protein extracellular domain fused to Fc(DAPA)-Avi-6xHis. Protein is secreted from cells.
Depositing lab: Chris Garcia. Depositing organization: Stanford University. Publication: A Human IgSF Cell-Surface Interactome Reveals a Complex Network of Protein-Protein Interactions. Wojtowicz WM, Vielmetter J, Fernandes RA, Siepe DH, Eastman CL, Chisholm GB, Cox S, Klock H, Anderson PW, Rue SM, Miller JJ, Glaser SM, Bragstad ML, Vance J, Lam AW, Lesley SA, Zinn K, Garcia KC. Cell. 2020 Aug 20;182(4):1027-1043.e17. doi: 10.1016/j.cell.2020.07.025. PubMed 32822567.
Backbone
  Vector backbone: pD649
  Backbone size w/o insert (bp): 6106
  Vector type: Mammalian Expression
Growth in bacteria
  Bacterial resistance: Ampicillin, 100 μg/mL
  Growth temperature: 37°C
  Growth strain: DH5alpha
  Copy number: High Copy
Gene/Insert
  Gene/Insert name: FCER2
  Species: H. sapiens (human)
  Insert size (bp): 822
  Mutation: Fc region of human IgG contains D265A and P329A mutations (DAPA)
  Entrez Gene: FCER2 (a.k.a. BLAST-2, CD23, CD23A, CLEC4J, FCE2, FCErII, IGEBF)
  Promoter: CMV/SP6
  Tag / fusion protein: Fc(DAPA)-AviTag-6xHis (C terminal on backbone)
  Cloning method: Restriction Enzyme; 5′ cloning site GCGGCCGC (not destroyed); 3′ cloning site GGCGCGCC (not destroyed)
  Sequencing primers: 5′ ATTTAGGTGACACTATAG; 3′ CACGTACCAGTTGAACTTCACC
Resource information
  A portion of this plasmid was derived from a plasmid made by: synthesis by ThermoFisher
Terms and licenses: Academic/Nonprofit Terms; Industry Terms: Not Available to Industry
Depositor comments: Some plasmids in this collection may have an IS4-like element ISVsa5 family transposase upstream of the CMV promoter.
How to cite: pD649-HAsp-FCER2-Fc(DAPA)-AviTag-6xHis was a gift from Chris Garcia (Addgene plasmid # 156716 ; http://n2t.net/addgene:156716 ; RRID:Addgene_156716)
