>Addgene plasmid #156716 | pD649-HAsp-FCER2-Fc(DAPA)-AviTag-6xHis | depositor partial sequence | sequence record 302542 | insert (extracellular domain)
GATACAACACAGTCTCTGAAGCAGCTGGAAGAAAGAGCCGCTCGGAACGTTTCCCAGGTGTCCAAGAATC
TGGAAAGCCACCACGGCGACCAGATGGCCCAGAAGTCTCAGAGCACACAGATCAGCCAAGAACTCGAGGA
ACTGCGGGCCGAGCAGCAGAGACTGAAAAGCCAGGATCTGGAACTGAGCTGGAACCTGAACGGACTGCAG
GCCGATCTGAGCAGCTTCAAGAGCCAAGAGCTGAACGAGAGAAACGAGGCCAGCGACCTGCTGGAACGGC
TGAGAGAAGAAGTGACCAAGCTGCGGATGGAACTGCAGGTTTCCAGCGGCTTCGTGTGCAACACCTGTCC
TGAGAAGTGGATCAACTTCCAGCGGAAGTGCTACTACTTCGGCAAGGGCACAAAGCAGTGGGTGCACGCC
AGATACGCCTGCGACGATATGGAAGGCCAGCTGGTGTCTATTCACAGCCCCGAGGAACAGGACTTCCTGA
CAAAGCACGCCAGCCACACAGGCAGCTGGATCGGACTGAGAAACCTGGACCTGAAGGGCGAGTTTATCTG
GGTGGACGGCAGCCACGTGGACTACTCTAATTGGGCTCCTGGCGAGCCCACAAGCAGAAGCCAAGGCGAG
GATTGCGTGATGATGAGAGGCAGCGGCAGATGGAACGACGCCTTCTGTGATAGAAAGCTCGGCGCCTGGG
TCTGCGATAGACTGGCTACATGTACACCTCCAGCCTCTGAGGGCTCTGCCGAGTCTATGGGACCTGACAG
CAGACCCGATCCTGACGGTAGACTGCCTACACCTTCTGCACCCCTGCACTCT
